Addgene plasmid #24558: pFloxin-Ofd1-Myc
Depositing lab: Jeremy Reiter. Depositing organization: University of California, San Francisco (UCSF). Publication: Floxin, a resource for genetically engineering mouse ESCs. Singla V, Hunkapiller J, Santos N, Seol AD, Norman AR, Wakenight P, Skarnes WC, Reiter JF. Nat Methods. 2010 Jan . 7(1):50-2. 10.1038/nmeth.1406 PubMed 19966808.
Backbone
  Vector backbone: pBluescript
  Backbone size w/o insert (bp): 4021
  Vector type: Mouse Targeting, Cre/Lox
Growth in bacteria
  Bacterial resistance: Ampicillin, 100 μg/mL
  Growth temperature: 37°C
  Growth strain: Stbl2
  Growth instructions: Stbl2 (Invitrogen) or other RecA- strain 37 degrees in LB media
  Copy number: Low Copy
Gene/Insert
  Gene/Insert name: Ofd1
  Species: M. musculus (mouse)
  Insert size (bp): 2781
  Mutation: includes exons 4-23 only
  GenBank ID: NM_177429
  Entrez Gene: Ofd1 (a.k.a. ORF2, Cxorf5, DXGgc7e)
  Tag / fusion protein: Myc (C terminal on insert)
  Cloning method: Restriction Enzyme
  Sequencing primers: 5′ aacctctgccctttctcctc
Terms and licenses: Academic/Nonprofit Terms; Industry Terms: Not Available to Industry
Depositor comments: Also see the following article: Ofd1, a human disease gene, regulates the length and distal structure of centrioles. Singla V, Romaguera-Ros M, Garcia-Verdugo JM, Reiter JF. Dev Cell. 2010 Mar 16;18(3):410-24.PMID: 20230748
How to cite: pFloxin-Ofd1-Myc was a gift from Jeremy Reiter (Addgene plasmid # 24558 ; http://n2t.net/addgene:24558 ; RRID:Addgene_24558)
