[The description below was written by a language model from this plasmid's Addgene catalogue record.]
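Description:
pFloxin-Ofd1-Myc is a mouse targeting, Cre/lox-type plasmid built on a pBluescript backbone of about 4 kb. It is propagated in E. coli under ampicillin selection. The record lists it as low copy and specifies a recombination-deficient host strain, which suggests that parts of the construct are prone to rearrangement. It belongs to the Floxin system, described in the associated publication as a resource for genetically engineering mouse embryonic stem cells.

The payload is a roughly 2.8 kb partial cDNA of mouse Ofd1, an X-linked gene whose human counterpart is a disease gene. The associated work reports that it regulates the length and distal structure of centrioles. The insert contains only exons 4 through 23, so it lacks the 5′ end of the coding sequence, and it carries a C-terminal Myc epitope tag for detecting the protein with anti-Myc antibodies. Omitting the first exons fits a design in which the fragment is delivered by Cre-mediated recombination into a modified Ofd1 locus and joined to the upstream endogenous exons, so that a tagged full-length protein would be made under native regulation. The record does not state this mechanism explicitly, though. It also does not list the lox sites, any splice acceptor, the promoter, a mammalian selection marker or polyadenylation signals, and no feature table was supplied to confirm them.

From the cited studies, the plasmid is typically used to restore or modify Ofd1 expression in engineered mouse ES cells. This allows the localisation and function of the tagged protein to be studied in centriole and cilium biology.
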