>Addgene plasmid #24558 | pFloxin-Ofd1-Myc | addgene partial sequence | sequence record 30503 | 24558 with lac_promoter
ATTTCACACAGGAACAGCTATGACATGATTACGAATTCGCGTCGACGAAGTTCCTATACTTTCTAGAGAA
TAGGAACTTCGGAATAGGAACTTCTCGACGCGGTACCCCCGGATCTAGACATGATAAGATACATTGATGA
GTTTGGACAAACCACAACTAGAATGCAGTGAAAAAAATGCTTTATTTGTGAAATTTGTGATGCTATTGCT
TTATTTGTAACCATTATAAGCTGCAATAAACAAGTTAACAACAACAATTGCATTCATTTTATGTTTCAGG
TTCAGGGGGAGGTGTGGGAGGTTTTTTAAAGCAAGTAAAACCTCTACAGATGTGATATGGCTGATTATGA
TCATTACTTATCTAGCCCCCCCTCGAGGTCGCTCTAGAGCGACCCCACTGGGCTGTAGGTGGTGGATCCG
CTAGCGATCTCACATTGCCAAAAGACGGCAATATGGTGGAAAATAACATATAGACAAACGCACACCGGCC
TTATTCCAAGCGGCTTCGGCCAGTAACGTTAGGGGGGGGGGAGGGAGAGGGGCGGATCCACTAGTAACGG
CCGCCAGTGTGCTGGAATTCGCCCTTTTACAAGTCCTCTTCAGAAATGAGCTTTTGCTCCCACATGTCAT
CTGGTTCTTCATGAGAAAATCCTGGAGAACTTTCATCCTTGTCACTAGGCATCATCATGTCCACTAGTGA
GCATTCTTTGCCCGATTTTTTGGAGCTCTTATCTGCATTTGATTCTTCCTGTCTCTGCTGGATAATTTTC
ATGTATTTTTCTAAAGTATTTTCACAATGAGCTGATTTGTCTTTCTGGTCTTGAACACTCTTTTCTAATT
CTTCTTCCATCTCCATCTTCAGTGACTCTTCAATCATCCTCCGCTCCTG
